Addgene plasmid #210239: pUdO2s
Purpose: (Empty Backbone) medium-copy plasmid for bacterial expression
Depositing lab: François-Xavier Campbell-Valois. Depositing organization: University of Ottawa. Publication: pUdOs: Concise Plasmids for Bacterial and Mammalian Cells. Manigat FO, Connell LB, Stewart BN, LePabic AR, Tessier CJG, Emlaw JR, Calvert ND, Rossl A, Shuhendler AJ, daCosta CJB, Campbell-Valois FX. ACS Synth Biol. 2024 Jan 18. doi: 10.1021/acssynbio.3c00408. PubMed 38235654.
Backbone
  Vector backbone: pUdO2s
  Backbone manufacturer: Host-Microbe Interactions lab
  Backbone size (bp): 2440
  Vector type: Bacterial Expression
Growth in bacteria
  Bacterial resistance: Spectinomycin, 50 μg/mL
  Growth temperature: 37°C
  Growth strain: DH5alpha
  Copy number: Low Copy
Gene/Insert
  Cloning method: Gibson Cloning
Terms and licenses: Academic/Nonprofit Terms; Industry Terms: Not Available to Industry
How to cite: pUdO2s was a gift from François-Xavier Campbell-Valois (Addgene plasmid # 210239 ; http://n2t.net/addgene:210239 ; RRID:Addgene_210239)
