[The description below was written by a language model from this plasmid's Addgene catalogue record and pLannotate feature annotations shown in this document.]
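Description:
pUdO2s is a compact empty-backbone plasmid of 2,440 bp intended for bacterial expression, part of a series of deliberately minimal ("concise") vectors designed for bacterial and mammalian work. It replicates from a p15A origin, a medium-copy replicon that is compatible with ColE1-type plasmids, so it can be co-maintained with a second vector in the same E. coli cell. The stated purpose calls it medium-copy, whereas the catalogue copy-number field lists it as low copy. The two labels are consistent with the modest copy number typical of p15A. Selection relies on the aadA aminoglycoside adenylyltransferase gene (SmR), which confers resistance to spectinomycin and streptomycin. The record lists spectinomycin as the selective agent.

No insert is present, and the record names Gibson assembly as the cloning method for introducing one. The annotation places a T7 promoter immediately downstream of the resistance gene and a T3 promoter in the opposite orientation at the end of the linear map. On the circular molecule these two phage promoter sequences lie close together and probably flank the cloning region, where they could also serve as standard priming sites, although the record does not define the insertion site explicitly. No dedicated bacterial expression promoter, ribosome binding site or terminator is annotated, so users would presumably supply their own regulatory elements along with the gene of interest. The remaining annotations are short fragments: pieces of an RSF origin, lacZα, a class 1 integron Pc promoter and a gentamicin acetyltransferase gene. The Pc and GmR fragments lie just upstream of aadA and likely represent remnants of its integron-derived context, possibly contributing to its expression, rather than functional units in their own right.
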