Features (pLannotate 1.2.2; 8 found; start..end, strand, type, name):
     37..582     +  rep_origin     p15A ori: Plasmids containing the medium-copy-number p15A origin of replication can be propagated in E. coli cells that contain a second plasmid with the ColE1 origin.
    670..725     +  rep_origin     RSF ori (fragment): Plasmids containing the RSF 1030 origin of replication can be propagated in E. coli cells that contain additional plasmids with compatible origins.
   1188..1205    +  CDS            lacZα (fragment): LacZα fragment of β-galactosidase; lacZ fragment
   1261..1284    +  promoter       Pc promoter (fragment): intI1 (promoter lies within the coding sequence); class 1 integron promoter
   1460..1516    +  CDS            GmR (fragment): gentamycin acetyltransferase; aacC1; confers resistance to gentamycin
   1523..2314    +  CDS            SmR: aminoglycoside adenylyltransferase (Murphy, 1985); aadA; confers resistance to spectinomycin and streptomycin
   2315..2333    +  promoter       T7 promoter: promoter for bacteriophage T7 RNA polymerase
   2422..2440    -  promoter       T3 promoter: promoter for bacteriophage T3 RNA polymerase
>Addgene plasmid #210239 | pUdO2s | addgene full sequence | sequence record 425059 | Addgene NGS Result
CTAGAAATATTTTATCTGATTAATAAGATGATCTTCTTGAGATCGTTTTGGTCTGCGCGTAATCTCTTGC
TCTGAAAACGAAAAAACCGCCTTGCAGGGCGGTTTTTCGAAGGTTCTCTGAGCTACCAACTCTTTGAACC
GAGGTAACTGGCTTGGAGGAGCGCAGTCACCAAAACTTGTCCTTTCAGTTTAGCCTTAACCGGCGCATGA
CTTCAAGACTAACTCCTCTAAATCAATTACCAGTGGCTGCTGCCAGTGGTGCTTTTGCATGTCTTTCCGG
GTTGGACTCAAGACGATAGTTACCGGATAAGGCGCAGCGGTCGGACTGAACGGGGGGTTCGTGCATACAG
TCCAGCTTGGAGCGAACTGCCTACCCGGAACTGAGTGTCAGGCGTGGAATGAGACAAACGCGGCCATAAC
AGCGGAATGACACCGGTAAACCGAAAGGCAGGAACAGGAGAGCGCACGAGGGAGCCGCCAGGGGGAAACG
CCTGGTATCTTTATAGTCCTGTCGGGTTTCGCCACCACTGATTTGAGCGTCAGATTTCGTGATGCTTGTC
AGGGGGGCGGAGCCTATGGAAAAACGGCTTTGCCGCGGCCCTCTCACTTCCCTGTTAAGTATCTTCCTGG
CATCTTCCAGGAAATCTCCGCCCCGTTCGTAAGCCATTTCCGCTCGCCGCAGTCGAACGACCGAGCGTAG
CGAGTCAGTGAGCGAGGAAGCGGAATATATCCTGTATCACATATTCTGCTGACGCACCGGTGCAGCCTTT
TTTCTCCTGCCACATGAAGCACTTCACTGACACCCTCATCAGTGCCAACATAGTAAGCCAGTATATACAC
TCCGCTAGCAGGAAACAGCTATGACCATACCCGGGTAAGTGACTAGCGGAAACACAGAAAAAAGCCCGCA
CCTGACAGTGCGGGCTTTTTTTTTCGACCAAAGGCTCCGAAGAGCCGAGTGTCTTCGGTTCGAGACCGAA
TTCGCGAGCTCTCGCTAGCCAGTTTAAACAATTGCGGCCGCGTACTAGTCTATCGATTTGGATCCACCCT
GCAGGAAGTCTAGACCGTCGACACGGTCTCTGAGAGAAGACACGTCGCTCTTCGACGTAAGTAACTGACT
CGGTACCAAATTCCAGAAAAGAGGCCTCCCGAAAGGGGGGCCTTTTTTCGTTTTGGTCCTAAGCTTAACT
GGCCGTCGTTTTACACCAAGGTTGCCGGGTGACGCACACCGTGGAAACGGATGAAGGCACGAACCCAGTG
GACATAAGCCTGTTCGGTTCGTAAGCTGTAATGCAAGTAGCGTATGCGCTCACGCAACTGGTCCAGAACC
TTGACCGAACGCAGCGGTGGTAACGGCGCAGTGGCGGTTTTCATGGCTTGTTATGACTGTTTTTTTGGGG
TACAGTCTATGCCTCGGGCATCCAAGCAGCAAGCGCGTTACGCCGTGGGTCGATGTTTGATGTTATGGAG
CAGCAACGATGTTACGCAGCAGGGCAGTCGCCCTAAAACAAAGTTAAACATCATGAGGGAAGCGGTGATC
GCCGAAGTATCGACTCAACTATCAGAGGTAGTTGGCGTCATCGAGCGCCATCTCGAACCGACGTTGCTGG
CCGTACATTTGTACGGCTCCGCAGTGGATGGCGGCCTGAAGCCACACAGTGATATTGATTTGCTGGTTAC
GGTGACCGTAAGGCTTGATGAAACAACGCGGCGAGCTTTGATCAACGACCTTTTGGAAACTTCGGCTTCC
CCTGGAGAGAGCGAGATTCTCCGCGCTGTAGAAGTCACCATTGTTGTGCACGACGACATCATTCCGTGGC
GTTATCCAGCTAAGCGCGAACTGCAATTTGGAGAATGGCAGCGCAATGACATTCTTGCAGGTATCTTCGA
GCCAGCCACGATCGACATTGATCTGGCTATCTTGCTGACAAAAGCAAGAGAACATAGCGTTGCCTTGGTA
GGTCCAGCGGCGGAGGAACTCTTTGATCCGGTTCCTGAACAGGATCTATTTGAGGCGCTAAATGAAACCT
TAACGCTATGGAACTCGCCGCCCGACTGGGCTGGCGATGAGCGAAATGTAGTGCTTACGTTGTCCCGCAT
TTGGTACAGCGCAGTAACCGGCAAAATCGCGCCGAAGGATGTCGCTGCCTACTGGGCAATGGAGCGCCTG
CCGGCCCAGTATCAGCCCGTCATACTTGAAGCTAGACAGGCTTATCTTGGACAAGAAGAAGATCGCTTGG
CCTCGCGCGCAGATCAGTTGGAAGAATTTGTCCACTACGTGAAAGGCGAGATCACCAAGGTAGTCGGCAA
ATAATAATACGACTCACTATAGGGTAACTAATTGAGGCGCGCCTACCACCGTCAAAAAAAACGGCGCTTT
TTAGCGCCGTTTTTATTTTTCAACCTTCCTAGGTAAGTGACCCTTTAGTGAGGGTTAATT
